>Addgene plasmid #127323 | pcDNA3.1(+)/HP + GUG-nLuc-3XFLAG | addgene full sequence | sequence record 247699 | Addgene NGS Result
GACGGATCGGGAGATCTCCCGATCCCCTATGGTGCACTCTCAGTACAATCTGCTCTGATGCCGCATAGTT
AAGCCAGTATCTGCTCCCTGCTTGTGTGTTGGAGGTCGCTGAGTAGTGCGCGAGCAAAATTTAAGCTACA
ACAAGGCAAGGCTTGACCGACAATTGCATGAAGAATCTGCTTAGGGTTAGGCGTTTTGCGCTGCTTCGCG
ATGTACGGGCCAGATATACGCGTTGACATTGATTATTGACTAGTTATTAATAGTAATCAATTACGGGGTC
ATTAGTTCATAGCCCATATATGGAGTTCCGCGTTACATAACTTACGGTAAATGGCCCGCCTGGCTGACCG
CCCAACGACCCCCGCCCATTGACGTCAATAATGACGTATGTTCCCATAGTAACGCCAATAGGGACTTTCC
ATTGACGTCAATGGGTGGAGTATTTACGGTAAACTGCCCACTTGGCAGTACATCAAGTGTATCATATGCC
AAGTACGCCCCCTATTGACGTCAATGACGGTAAATGGCCCGCCTGGCATTATGCCCAGTACATGACCTTA
TGGGACTTTCCTACTTGGCAGTACATCTACGTATTAGTCATCGCTATTACCATGGTGATGCGGTTTTGGC
AGTACATCAATGGGCGTGGATAGCGGTTTGACTCACGGGGATTTCCAAGTCTCCACCCCATTGACGTCAA
TGGGAGTTTGTTTTGGCACCAAAATCAACGGGACTTTCCAAAATGTCGTAACAACTCCGCCCCATTGACG
CAAATGGGCGGTAGGCGTGTACGGTGGGAGGTCTATATAAGCAGAGCTCTCTGGCTAACTAGAGAACCCA
CTGCTTACTGGCTTATCGAAATTAATACGACTCACTATAGGGAGACCCAAGCTGGCTAGCGTTTAAACTT
AAGCTTGGCTTGGGGCGCGTGGTGGCGGCTGGCCACCACGCGCCCCGGAATCCGGTACTGTTGGTAAATA
AGCCACCGTGGTCTTCACACTCGAAGATTTCGTTGGGGACTGGCGACAGACAGCCGGCTACAACCTGGAC
CAAGTCCTTGAACAGGGAGGTGTGTCCAGTTTGTTTCAGAATCTCGGGGTGTCCGTAACTCCGATCCAAA
GGATTGTCCTGAGCGGTGAAAATGGGCTGAAGATCGACATCCATGTCATCATCCCGTATGAAGGTCTGAG
CGGCGACCAAATGGGCCAGATCGAAAAAATTTTTAAGGTGGTGTACCCTGTGGATGATCATCACTTTAAG
GTGATCCTGCACTATGGCACACTGGTAATCGACGGGGTTACGCCGAACATGATCGACTATTTCGGACGGC
CGTATGAAGGCATCGCCGTGTTCGACGGCAAAAAGATCACTGTAACAGGGACCCTGTGGAACGGCAACAA
AATTATCGACGAGCGCCTGATCAACCCCGACGGCTCCCTGCTGTTCCGAGTAACCATCAACGGAGTGACC
GGCTGGCGGCTGTGCGAACGCATTCTGGCGGACTACAAAGACCATGACGGTGATTATAAAGATCATGACA
TCGATTACAAGGATGACGATGACAAGTAAGGCCGCGACTCTAGAGGGCCCGTTTAAACCCGCTGATCAGC
CTCGACTGTGCCTTCTAGTTGCCAGCCATCTGTTGTTTGCCCCTCCCCCGTGCCTTCCTTGACCCTGGAA
GGTGCCACTCCCACTGTCCTTTCCTAATAAAATGAGGAAATTGCATCGCATTGTCTGAGTAGGTGTCATT
CTATTCTGGGGGGTGGGGTGGGGCAGGACAGCAAGGGGGAGGATTGGGAAGACAATAGCAGGCATGCTGG
GGATGCGGTGGGCTCTATGGCTTCTGAGGCGGAAAGAACCAGCTGGGGCTCTAGGGGGTATCCCC
[124 nt withheld, positions 1886-2009]
C
[91 nt withheld, positions 2011-2101]
A
[49 nt withheld, positions 2103-2151]
CCTTTGACGTTGGAGTCCACGTTCTTT
[37 nt withheld, positions 2179-2215]
ACCCTATCTCGGTCTATTCTTTTGATTTATAAGGGATTTTGCCGATTTCGGCCTATTGGTTAAAAAATGA
GCTGATTTAACAAAAATTTAACGCGAATTAATTCTGTGGAATGTGTGTCAGTTAGGGTGTGGAAAGTCCC
CAGGCTCCCCAGCAGGCAGAAGTATGCAAAGCATGCATCTCAATTAGTCAGCAACCAGGTGTGGAAAGTC
CCCAGGCTCCCCAGCAGGCAGAAGTATGCAAAGCATGCATCTCAATTAGTCAGCAACCATAGTCCCGCCC
CTAACTCCGCCCATCCCGCCCCTAACTCCGCCCAGTTCCGCCCATTCTCCGCCCCATGGCTGACTAATTT
TTTTTATTTATGCAGAGGCCGAGGCCGCCTCTGCCTCTGAGCTATTCCAGAAGTAGTGAGGAGGCTTTTT
TGGAGGCCTAGGCTTTTGCAAAAAGCTCCCGGGAGCTTGTATATCCATTTTCGGATCTGATCAAGAGACA
GGATGAGGATCGTTTCGCATGATTGAACAAGATGGATTGCACGCAGGTTCTCCGGCCGCTTGGGTGGAGA
GGCTATTCGGCTATGACTGGGCACAACAGACAATCGGCTGCTCTGATGCCGCCGTGTTCCGGCTGTCAGC
GCAGGGGCGCCCGGTTCTTTTTGTCAAGACCGACCTGTCCGGTGCCCTGAATGAACTGCAGGACGAGGCA
GCGCGGCTATCGTGGCTGGCCACGACGGGCGTTCCTTGCGCAGCTGTGCTCGACGTTGTCACTGAAGCGG
GAAGGGACTGGCTGCTATTGGGCGAAGTGCCGGGGCAGGATCTCCTGTCATCTCACCTTGCTCCTGCCGA
GAAAGTATCCATCATGGCTGATGCAATGCGGCGGCTGCATACGCTTGATCCGGCTACCTGCCCATTCGAC
CACCAAGCGAAACATCGCATCGAGCGAGCACGTACTCGGATGGAAGCCGGTCTTGTCGATCAGGATGATC
TGGACGAAGAGCATCAGGGGCTCGCGCCAGCCGAACTGTTCGCCAGGCTCAAGGCGCGCATGCCCGACGG
CGAGGATCTCGTCGTGACCCATGGCGATGCCTGCTTGCCGAATATCATGGTGGAAAATGGCCGCTTTTCT
GGATTCATCGACTGTGGCCGGCTGGGTGTGGCGGACCGCTATCAGGACATAGCGTTGGCTACCCGTGATA
TTGCTGAAGAGCTTGGCGGCGAATGGGCTGACCGCTTCCTCGTGCTTTACGGTATCGCCGCTCCCGATTC
GCAGCGCATCGCCTTCTATCGCCTTCTTGACGAGTTCTTCTGAGCGGGACTCTGGGGTTCGAAATGACCG
ACCAAGCGACGCCCAACCTGCCATCACGAGATTTCGATTCCACCGCCGCCTTCTATGAAAGGTTGGGCTT
CGGAATCGTTTTCCGGGACGCCGGCTGGATGATCCTCCAGCGCGGGGATCTCATGCTGGAGTTCTTCGCC
CACCCCAACTTGTTTATTGCAGCTTATAATGGTTACAAATAAAGCAATAGCATCACAAATTTCACAAATA
AAGCATTTTTTTCACTGCATTCTAGTTGTGGTTTGTCCAAACTCATCAATGTATCTTATCATGTCTGTAT
ACCGTCGACCTCTAGCTAGAGCTTGGCGTAATCATGGTCATAGCTGTTTCCTGTGTGAAATTGTTATCCG
CTCACAATTCCACACAACATACGAGCCGGAAGCATAAAGTGTAAAGCCTGGGGTGCCTAATGAGTGAGCT
AACTCACATTAATTGCGTTGCGCTCACTGCCCGCTTTCCAGTCGGGAAACCTGTCGTGCCAGCTGCATTA
ATGAATCGGCCAACGCGCGGGGAGAGGCGGTTTGCGTATTGGGCGCTCTTCCGCTTCCTCGCTCACTGAC
TCGCTGCGCTCGGTCGTTCGGCTGCGGCGAGCGGTATCAGCTCACTCAAAGGCGGTAATACGGTTATCCA
CAGAATCAGGGGATAACGCAGGAAAGAACATGTGAGCAAAAGGCCAGCAAAAGGCCAGGAACCGTAAAAA
GGCCGCGTTGCTGGCGTTTTTCCATAGGCTCCGCCCCCCTGACGAGCATCACAAAAATCGACGCTCAAGT
CAGAGGTGGCGAAACCCGACAGGACTATAAAGATACCAGGCGTTTCCCCCTGGAAGCTCCCTCGTGCGCT
CTCCTGTTCCGACCCTGCCGCTTACCGGATACCTGTCCGCCTTTCTCCCTTCGGGAAGCGTGGCGCTTTC
TCATAGCTCACGCTGTAGGTATCTCAGTTCGGTGTAGGTCGTTCGCTCCAAGCTGGGCTGTGTGCACGAA
CCCCCCGTTCAGCCCGACCGCTGCGCCTTATCCGGTAACTATCGTCTTGAGTCCAACCCGGTAAGACACG
ACTTATCGCCACTGGCAGCAGCCACTGGTAACAGGATTAGCAGAGCGAGGTATGTAGGCGGTGCTACAGA
GTTCTTGAAGTGGTGGCCTAACTACGGCTACACTAGAAGAACAGTATTTGGTATCTGCGCTCTGCTGAAG
CCAGTTACCTTCGGAAAAAGAGTTGGTAGCTCTTGATCCGGCAAACAAACCACCGCTGGTAGCGGTGGTT
TTTTTGTTTGCAAGCAGCAGATTACGCGCAGAAAAAAAGGATCTCAAGAAGATCCTTTGATCTTTTCTAC
GGGGTCTGACGCTCAGTGGAACGAAAACTCACGTTAAGGGATTTTGGTCATGAGATTATCAAAAAGGATC
TTCACCTAGATCCTTTTAAATTAAAAATGAAGTTTTAAATCAATCTAAAGTATATATGAGTAAACTTGGT
CTGACAGTTACCAATGCTTAATCAGTGAGGCACCTATCTCAGCGATCTGTCTATTTCGTTCATCCATAGT
TGCCTGACTCCCCGTCGTGTAGATAACTACGATACGGGAGGGCTTACCATCTGGCCCCAGTGCTGCAATG
ATACCGCGAGACCCACGCTCACCGGCTCCAGATTTATCAGCAATAAACCAGCCAGCCGGAAGGGCCGAGC
GCAGAAGTGGTCCTGCAACTTTATCCGCCTCCATCCAGTCTATTAATTGTTGCCGGGAAGCTAGAGTAAG
TAGTTCGCCAGTTAATAGTTTGCGCAACGTTGTTGCCATTGCTACAGGCATCGTGGTGTCACGCTCGTCG
TTTGGTATGGCTTCATTCAGCTCCGGTTCCCAACGATCAAGGCGAGTTACATGATCCCCCATGTTGTGCA
AAAAAGCGGTTAGCTCCTTCGGTCCTCCGATCGTTGTCAGAAGTAAGTTGGCCGCAGTGTTATCACTCAT
GGTTATGGCAGCACTGCATAATTCTCTTACTGTCATGCCATCCGTAAGATGCTTTTCTGTGACTGGTGAG
TACTCAACCAAGTCATTCTGAGAATAGTGTATGCGGCGACCGAGTTGCTCTTGCCCGGCGTCAATACGGG
ATAATACCGCGCCACATAGCAGAACTTTAAAAGTGCTCATCATTGGAAAACGTTCTTCGGGGCGAAAACT
CTCAAGGATCTTACCGCTGTTGAGATCCAGTTCGATGTAACCCACTCGTGCACCCAACTGATCTTCAGCA
TCTTTTACTTTCACCAGCGTTTCTGGGTGAGCAAAAACAGGAAGGCAAAATGCCGCAAAAAAGGGAATAA
GGGCGACACGGAAATGTTGAATACTCATACTCTTCCTTTTTCAATATTATTGAAGCATTTATCAGGGTTA
TTGTCTCATGAGCGGATACATATTTGAATGTATTTAGAAAAATAAACAAATAGGGGTTCCGCGCACATTT
CCCCGAAAAGTGCCACCTGACGTC
Features (pLannotate 1.2.2; 21 found; start..end, strand, type, name):
     28..80      -  misc_feature   bom (fragment): basis of mobility region from pBR322
    235..614     +  enhancer       CMV enhancer: human cytomegalovirus immediate early enhancer
    615..818     +  promoter       CMV promoter: human cytomegalovirus (CMV) immediate early promoter
    814..847     +  LTR            5' LTR (truncated) (fragment): truncated 5' long terminal repeat (LTR) from HIV-1
    863..881     +  promoter       T7 promoter: promoter for bacteriophage T7 RNA polymerase
    989..1500    +  CDS            Nluc (fragment): NanoLuc® luciferase human codon-optimized
   1501..1566    +  CDS            3xFLAG: three tandem FLAG® epitope tags, followed by an enterokinase cleavage site
   1616..1840    +  polyA_signal   bGH poly(A) signal: bovine growth hormone polyadenylation signal
   1844..1865    +  promoter       SV40 promoter (fragment): SV40 enhancer and early promoter
   1886..2314    +  rep_origin     f1 ori (sequence partly withheld): f1 bacteriophage origin of replication; arrow indicates direction of (+) strand synthesis
   2328..2657    +  promoter       SV40 promoter: SV40 enhancer and early promoter
   2724..3515    +  CDS            neo: KKA2_KLEPN - Also known as kan, nptII. Experimental evidence at protein level: Swiss-Prot protein existence level 1. Resistance to kanamycin, neomycin, paromomycin, ribostamycin, butirosin and gentamicin B. From Klebsiella pneumoniae.
   3539..3697    +  CDS            ble (fragment): BLE_KLEPN - Experimental evidence at protein level: Swiss-Prot protein existence level 1. Binding protein with a strong affinity to the bleomycin family of antibiotics. Binds to CL990; an antimitotic-antibiotic compound. From Klebsiella pneumoniae.
   3692..3813    +  polyA_signal   SV40 poly(A) signal: SV40 polyadenylation signal
   3886..3902    -  protein_bind   lac operator: The lac repressor binds to the lac operator to inhibit transcription in E. coli. This inhibition can be relieved by adding lactose or isopropyl-β-D-thiogalactopyranoside (IPTG). lac repressor encoded by lacI
   3910..3940    -  promoter       lac promoter: promoter for the E. coli lac operon
   3955..3976    -  protein_bind   CAP binding site: CAP binding activates transcription in the presence of cAMP. E. coli catabolite activator protein
   3989..4081    -  CDS            lacI (fragment): lac repressor; lacI; The lac repressor binds to the lac operator to inhibit transcription in E. coli. This inhibition can be relieved by adding lactose or isopropyl-β-D-thiogalactopyranoside (IPTG).
   4264..4852    -  rep_origin     ori: high-copy-number ColE1/pMB1/pBR322/pUC origin of replication
   5023..5883    -  CDS            AmpR: β-lactamase; bla; confers resistance to ampicillin, carbenicillin, and related antibiotics
   5884..5988    -  promoter       AmpR promoter: bla
