[The description below was written by a language model from this plasmid's Addgene catalogue record and pLannotate feature annotations shown in this document.]
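Description:
pcDNA3.1(+)/HP + GUG-nLuc-3XFLAG is a roughly 6 kb mammalian expression plasmid built on the pcDNA3.1(+) backbone and designed as a reporter for non-AUG translation initiation. It is propagated in E. coli through a high-copy ColE1/pUC-type origin with ampicillin selection from the β-lactamase gene, and it also carries an f1 origin for single-stranded DNA production. For selection in mammalian cells, an SV40 early promoter drives the neomycin phosphotransferase gene, terminated by an SV40 poly(A) signal, which allows G418 selection of stable transfectants. Several short annotated fragments (lac promoter/operator, lacI, ble, bom, and a small match to a truncated HIV-1 LTR) appear to be backbone remnants or incidental similarity hits rather than functional parts.

The payload, inserted between the HindIII and ApaI sites, is a human codon-optimized nanoLuciferase coding sequence fused at its C terminus to a 3xFLAG epitope. It is transcribed from the CMV immediate early enhancer/promoter and finished with the bovine growth hormone poly(A) signal. A T7 promoter sits just upstream of the insert and could support in vitro transcription of the reporter mRNA. According to the record, translation starts at a GUG codon instead of AUG, which probably explains why the Nluc feature is annotated as a fragment. The 5' UTR contains a hairpin (HP), although this structure is not separately annotated in the feature table. The depositor notes a 5-nucleotide deletion upstream of nLuc that is not known to affect function. Luminescence gives a sensitive readout of near-cognate start codon usage on a structured leader, and the FLAG tag permits immunodetection of the product. The associated work concerns how ribosome queuing makes non-AUG translation resistant to protein synthesis inhibitors.
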