Addgene plasmid #127323: pcDNA3.1(+)/HP + GUG-nLuc-3XFLAG
Purpose: Express 3xFLAG tagged nanoLuciferase (nLuc) from GUG start codon from mRNA with hairpin in 5' UTR
Depositing lab: Jeremy Wilusz. Depositing organization: University of Pennsylvania. Publication: Ribosome queuing enables non-AUG translation to be resistant to multiple protein synthesis inhibitors. Kearse MG, Goldman DH, Choi J, Nwaezeapu C, Liang D, Green KM, Goldstrohm AC, Todd PK, Green R, Wilusz JE. Genes Dev. 2019 Jun 6. pii: gad.324715.119. doi: 10.1101/gad.324715.119. PubMed 31171704.
Backbone
  Vector backbone: pcDNA3.1(+)
  Total vector size (bp): 6021
  Vector type: Mammalian Expression
  Selectable markers: Neomycin (select with G418)
Growth in bacteria
  Bacterial resistance: Ampicillin, 100 μg/mL
  Growth temperature: 37°C
  Growth strain: DH5alpha
  Copy number: High Copy
Gene/Insert
  Gene/Insert name: nanoLuciferase (alt name: nLuc)
  Promoter: CMV
  Tag / fusion protein: 3xFLAG (C terminal on insert)
  Cloning method: Restriction Enzyme; 5′ cloning site HindIII (not destroyed); 3′ cloning site ApaI (not destroyed)
  Sequencing primers: 5′ CGCAAATGGGCGGTAGGCGTG
Terms and licenses: Academic/Nonprofit Terms; Industry Terms: Not Available to Industry
Depositor comments: Please Note: This plasmid contains a 5 nucleotide deletion in the sequence upstream of nLuc. This deletion is not known to affect plasmid function.
How to cite: pcDNA3.1(+)/HP + GUG-nLuc-3XFLAG was a gift from Jeremy Wilusz (Addgene plasmid # 127323 ; http://n2t.net/addgene:127323 ; RRID:Addgene_127323)
